>Addgene plasmid #192422 | LLP670_L2_pV01_0I_SloxM1-OCS-Rluc_lacZ | addgene full sequence | sequence record 378297 | Addgene NGS Result
GTGCCGAATTCGGATCCGGAGTCGACAAAATTTAGAACGAACTTAATTATGATCTCAAATACATTGATAC
ATATCTCATCTAGATCTAGGTTATCATTATGTAAGAAAGTTTTGACGAATATGGCACGACAAAATGGCTA
GACTCGATGTAATTGGTATCTCAACTCAACATTATACTTATACCAAACATTAGTTAGACAAAATTTAAAC
AACTATTTTTTATGTATGCAAGAGTCAGCATATGTATAATTGATTCAGAATCGTTTTGACGAGTTCGGAT
GTAGTAGTAGCCATTATTTAATGTACATACTAATCGTGAATAGTGAATATGATGAAACATTGTATCTTAT
TGTATAAATATCCATAAACACATCATGAAAGACACTTTCTTTCACGGTCTGAATTAATTATGATACAATT
CTAATAGAAAACGAATTAAATTACGTTGAATTGTATGAAATCTAATTGAACAAGCCAACCACGACGACGA
CTAACGTTGCCTGGATTGACTCGGTTTAAGTTAACCACTAAAAAAACGGAGCTGTCATGTAACACGCGGA
TCGAGCAGGTCACAGTCATGAAGCCATCAAAGCAAAAGAACTAATCCAAGGGCTGAGATGATTAATTAGT
TTAAAAATTAGTTAACACGAGGGAAAAGGCTGTCTGACAGCCAGGTCACGTTATCTTTACCTGTGGTCGA
AATGATTCGTGTCTGTCGATTTTAATTATTTTTTTGAAAGGCCGAAAATAAAGTTGTAAGAGATAAACCC
GCCTATATAAATTCATATATTTTCCTCTCCGCTTTGAATACTGTATTTTTACAACAATTACCAACAACAA
CAAACTCGTGTCCGATAACTGTAATTATCGGACACGAGCTGCTTTAATGAGATATGCGAGAAGCCTATGA
TCGCATGATATTTGCTTTCAATTCTGTTGTGCACGTTGTAAAAAACCTGAGCATGTGTAGCTCAGATCCT
TACCGCCGGTTTCGGTTCATTCTAATGAATATATCACCCGTTACTATCGTATTTTTATGAATAATATTCT
CCGTTCAATTTACTGATTGTACCCTACTACTTATATGTACAATATTAAAATGAAAACAATATATTGTGCT
GAATAGGTTTATAGCGACATCTATGATAGAGCGCCACAATAACAAACAATTGCGTTTTATTATTACAAAT
CCAATTTTAAAAAAAGCGGCAGAACCGGTCAAACCTAAAAGACTGATTACATAAATCTTATTCAAATTTC
AAAAGTGCCCCAGGGGCTAGTATCTACGACACACCGAGCGGCGAACTAATAACGCTCACTGAAGGGAACT
CCGGTTCCCCGCCGGCGCGCATGGGTGAGATTCCTTGAAGTTGAGTATTGGCCGTCCGCTCTACCGAAAG
TTACGGGCACCATTCAACCCGGTCCAGCACGGCGGCCGGGTAACCGACTTGCTGCCCCGAGAATTATGCA
GCATTTTTTTGGTGTATGTGGGCCCCAAATGAAGTGCAGGTCAAACCTTGACAGTGACGACAAATCGTTG
GGCGGGTCCAGGGCGAATTTTGCGACAACATGTCGAGGCTCAGCAGCTCGTGTCCGATAACTGTAATTAT
CGGACACGAGCAACAAACAACATTACAATTACTATTTACAATTACAATGACTTCAAAGGTGTATGATCCT
GAGCAGGTAAGTTTCTGCTTCTACCTTTGATATATATATAATAATTATCATTAATTAGTAGTAATATAAT
ATTTCAAATATTTTTTTCAAAATAAAAGAATGTAGTATATAGCAATTGCTTTTCTGTAGTTTATAAGTGT
GTATATTTTAATTTATAACTTTTCTAATATATGACCAAAATTTGTTGATGTGCAGAGAAAAAGAATGATA
ACTGGTCCACAATGGTGGGCAAGATGTAAACAGATGAACGTGCTTGATTCTTTCATTAATTACTACGATT
CAGAAAAGCACGCTGAGAATGCAGTTATCTTTCTTCACGGAAACGCTGCATCTTCATATTTGTGGAGACA
TGTTGTGCCTCACATTGAACCAGTGGCTAGGTGTATTATCCCAGATCTTATCGGAATGGGAAAGTCTGGT
AAATCTGGAAATGGTTCTTACAGACTTTTGGATCATTATAAGTACCTCACAGCTTGGTTCGAACTTCTCA
ACTTACCTAAGAAGATTATTTTCGTTGGACACGATTGGGGTGCTTGCTTGGCATTCCATTACTCATACGA
ACACCAAGATAAGATCAAAGCTATAGTTCATGCAGAGAGTGTTGTGGATGTGATAGAATCTTGGGATGAG
TGGCCAGATATTGAAGAGGATATTGCTTTGATCAAGTCTGAAGAGGGAGAAAAGATGGTTCTCGAAAATA
ACTTTTTCGTGGAAACTATGCTTCCTTCAAAGATTATGAGAAAATTGGAACCAGAAGAGTTTGCTGCATA
TCTCGAACCTTTCAAGGAAAAAGGAGAGGTTAGAAGGCCAACACTCAGTTGGCCTAGGGAAATACCATTA
GTTAAGGGAGGTAAACCTGATGTTGTGCAGATCGTGAGAAATTATAACGCTTACCTTAGGGCATCAGATG
ATTTGCCTAAGATGTTCATCGAGTCAGATCCAGGATTTTTCAGTAATGCTATAGTTGAAGGTGCAAAGAA
ATTTCCAAACACCGAGTTCGTTAAGGTGAAAGGATTGCATTTCTCACAAGAAGATGCTCCTGATGAGATG
GGAAAGTATATTAAGTCTTTTGTTGAAAGAGTGCTCAAAAACGAGCAGGGTTCTCGATCTGATGCTTCTG
AAGTAACGTCAACAAGCTCCCAGTCTGAGGTATGCACAGTGGAAACGCCAGGTTGTGTTGGTTCTTAAGC
TTCTCTAGCTAGAGTCGATCGACAAGCTCGAGTTTCTCCATAATAATGTGTGAGTAGTTCCCAGATAAGG
GAATTAGGGTTCCTATAGGGTTTCGCTCATGTGTTGAGCATATAAGAAACCCTTAGTATGTATTTGTATT
TGTAAAATACTTCTATCAATAAAATTTCTAATTCCTAAAACCAAAATCCAGTACTAAAATCCAGATCGCT
GCAAGAATTCAAGCTTGGAGCCAACACTCGAATCCCCACCCGTTGGACCAAACCCGGCTCATTAAGCGTC
GGTTCAGATTTATTTCCTTTATTTAAAAAAAAGGAAAGGGTAAAAAATAGAAAATTGGAAACAGTTAAAG
CCCAAAATTGTAATTTACCGAGAATTGTAAATTTACCTGAAAACCCTACGCTATAGTTTCGACTATAAAT
ACCAAACTTAGGACCTCACTTCAGAATCCCCTCGTCGCTGCGTCTCTCTCCCGCAACCTTCGATTTTCGT
TTATTCGCATCCATCGGAGAGAGAAAACAATCAATAAGCGACCTACTACAAACAAGTAAGTAAGAGAAAA
ACCAAAAGAAGAAGAGAAACAACAAGAAGAAGTAATGGAGGACGCCAAAAACATAAAGAAAGGCCCGGCG
CCATTCTATCCTCTAGAGGATGGAACCGCTGGAGAGCAACTGCATAAGGCTATGAAGAGATACGCCCTGG
TTCCTGGAACAATTGCTTTTACAGATGCACATATCGAGGTGAACATCACGTACGCGGAATACTTCGAAAT
GTCCGTTCGGTTGGCAGAAGCTATGAAACGATATGGGCTGAATACAAATCACAGAATCGTCGTATGCAGT
GAAAACTCTCTTCAATTCTTTATGCCGGTGTTGGGCGCGTTATTTATCGGAGTTGCAGTTGCGCCCGCGA
ACGACATTTATAATGAACGTGAATTGCTCAACAGTATGAACATTTCGCAGCCTACCGTAGTGTTTGTTTC
CAAAAAGGGGTTGCAAAAAATTTTGAACGTGCAAAAAAAATTACCAATAATCCAGAAAATTATTATCATG
GATTCTAAAACGGATTACCAGGGATTTCAGTCGATGTACACGTTCGTCACATCTCATCTACCTCCCGGTT
TTAATGAATACGATTTTGTACCAGAGTCCTTTGATCGTGACAAAACAATTGCACTGATAATGAATTCCTC
TGGATCTACTGGGTTACCTAAGGGTGTGGCCCTTCCGCATAGAACTGCCTGCGTCAGATTCTCGCATGCC
AGAGATCCTATTTTTGGCAATCAAATCATTCCGGATACTGCGATTTTAAGTGTTGTTCCATTCCATCACG
GTTTTGGAATGTTTACTACACTCGGATATTTGATATGTGGATTTCGAGTCGTCTTAATGTATAGATTTGA
AGAAGAGCTGTTTTTACGATCCCTTCAGGATTACAAAATTCAAAGTGCGTTGCTAGTACCAACCCTATTT
TCATTCTTCGCCAAAAGCACTCTGATTGACAAATACGATTTATCTAATTTACACGAAATTGCTTCTGGGG
GCGCACCTCTTTCGAAAGAAGTCGGGGAAGCGGTTGCAAAACGCTTCCATCTTCCAGGGATACGACAAGG
ATATGGGCTCACTGAGACTACATCAGCTATTCTGATTACACCCGAGGGGGATGATAAACCGGGCGCGGTC
GGTAAAGTTGTTCCATTTTTTGAAGCGAAGGTTGTGGATCTGGATACCGGGAAAACGCTGGGCGTTAATC
AGAGAGGCGAATTATGTGTCAGAGGACCTATGATTATGTCCGGTTATGTAAACAATCCGGAAGCGACCAA
CGCCTTGATTGACAAGGATGGATGGCTACATTCTGGAGACATAGCTTACTGGGACGAGGACGAACACTTC
TTCATAGTTGACCGCTTGAAGTCTTTAATTAAATACAAAGGATATCAGGTGGCCCCCGCTGAATTGGAAT
CGATATTGTTACAACACCCCAACATCTTCGACGCGGGCGTGGCAGGTCTGCCCGACGATGACGCCGGTGA
ACTTCCCGCCGCCGTTGTTGTTTTGGAGCACGGAAAGACGATGACGGAAAAAGAGATCGTGGATTACGTC
GCCAGTCAAGTAACAACCGCGAAAAAGTTGCGCGGAGGAGTTGTGTTTGTGGACGAAGTACCGAAAGGTC
TTACCGGAAAACTCGACGCAAGAAAAATCAGAGAGATCCTCATAAAGGCCAAGAAGGGCGGAAAGTCCAA
ATTGTAAGCTTGATCCCCCGTCGACAGCTAGCTATATCATCAATTTATGTATTACACATAATATCGCACT
CAGTCTTTCATCTACGGCAATGTACCAGCTGATATAATCAGTTATTGAAATATTTCTGAATTTAAACTTG
CATCAATAAATTTATGTTTTTGCTTGGACTATAATACCTGACTTGTTATTTTATCAATAAATATTTAAAC
TATATTTCTTTCAAGATCGCTACTATGAGACCGCAGCTGGCACGACAGGTTTCCCGACTGGAAAGCGGGC
AGTGAGCGCAACGCAATTAATGTGAGTTAGCTCACTCATTAGGCACCCCAGGCTTTACACTTTATGCTTC
CGGCTCGTATGTTGTGTGGAATTGTGAGCGGATAACAATTTCACACAGGAAACAGCTATGACCATGATTA
CGCCAAGCTTGCATGCCTGCAGGTCGACTCTAGAGGATCCCCGGGTACCGAGCTCGAATTCACTGGCCGT
CGTTTTACAACGTCGTGACTGGGAAAACCCTGGCGTTACCCAACTTAATCGCCTTGCAGCACATCCCCCT
TTCGCCAGCTGGCGTAATAGCGAAGAGGCCCGCACCGATCGCCCTTCCCAACAGTTGCGCAGCCTGAATG
GCGAATGGCGCCTGATGCGGTATTTTCTCCTTACGCATCTGTGCGGTATTTCACACCGCATATGGTGCAC
TCTCAGTACAATCTGCTCTGATGCCGCATAGTTAAGCCAGCCCCGACACCCGCCAACACCCGCTGACGCG
CCCTGACGGGCTTGTCTGCTCCCGGCATCCGCTTACAGACAAGCTGTGACGGTCTCAGGGACACGAAGTG
ATCCGTTTAAACTATCAGTGTTTGACAGGATATATTGGCGGGTAAACCTAAGAGAAAAGAGCGTTTATTA
GAATAATCGGATATTTAAAAGGGCGTGAAAAGGTTTATCCGTTCGTCCATTTGTATGTGCCAGCCGCCTT
TGCGACGCTCACCGGGCTGGTTGCCCTCGCCGCTGGGCTGGCGGCCGTCTATGGCCCTGCAAACGCGCCA
GAAACGCCGTCGAAGCCGTGTGCGAGACACCGCGGCCGCCGGCGTTGTGGATACCTCGCGGAAAACTTGG
CCCTCACTGACAGATGAGGGGCGGACGTTGACACTTGAGGGGCCGACTCACCCGGCGCGGCGTTGACAGA
TGAGGGGCAGGCTCGATTTCGGCCGGCGACGTGGAGCTGGCCAGCCTCGCAAATCGGCGAAAACGCCTGA
TTTTACGCGAGTTTCCCACAGATGATGTGGACAAGCCTGGGGATAAGTGCCCTGCGGTATTGACACTTGA
GGGGCGCGACTACTGACAGATGAGGGGCGCGATCCTTGACACTTGAGGGGCAGAGTGCTGACAGATGAGG
GGCGCACCTATTGACATTTGAGGGGCTGTCCACAGGCAGAAAATCCAGCATTTGCAAGGGTTTCCGCCCG
TTTTTCGGCCACCGCTAACCTGTCTTTTAACCTGCTTTTAAACCAATATTTATAAACCTTGTTTTTAACC
AGGGCTGCGCCCTGTGCGCGTGACCGCGCACGCCGAAGGGGGGTGCCCCCCCTTCTCGAACCCTCCCGGC
CCGCTAACGCGGGCCTCCCATCCCCCCAGGGGCTGCGCCCCTCGGCCGCGAACGGCCTCACCCCAAAAAT
GGCAGCGCTGGCCAATTCCCGAGTGCGCGGAACCCCTATTTGTTTATTTTTCTAAATACATTCAAATATG
TATCCGCTCATGAGACAATAACCCTGATAAATGCTTCAATAATATTGAAAAAGGAAGAGTATGGCTAAAA
TGAGAATATCACCGGAATTGAAAAAACTGATCGAAAAATACCGCTGCGTAAAAGATACGGAAGGAATGTC
TCCTGCTAAGGTATATAAGCTGGTGGGAGAAAATGAAAACCTATATTTAAAAATGACGGACAGCCGGTAT
AAAGGGACCACCTATGATGTGGAACGGGAAAAGGACATGATGCTATGGCTGGAAGGAAAGCTGCCTGTTC
CAAAGGTCCTGCACTTTGAACGGCATGATGGCTGGAGCAATCTGCTCATGAGTGAGGCCGATGGCGTCCT
TTGCTCGGAAGAGTATGAAGATGAACAAAGCCCTGAAAAGATTATCGAGCTGTATGCGGAGTGCATCAGG
CTCTTTCACTCCATCGACATATCGGATTGTCCCTATACGAATAGCTTAGACAGCCGCTTAGCCGAATTGG
ATTACTTACTGAATAACGATCTGGCCGATGTGGATTGCGAAAACTGGGAAGAGGACACTCCATTTAAAGA
TCCGCGCGAGCTGTATGATTTTTTAAAGACGGAAAAGCCCGAAGAGGAACTTGTCTTTTCCCACGGCGAC
CTGGGAGACAGCAACATCTTTGTGAAAGATGGCAAAGTAAGTGGCTTTATTGATCTTGGGAGAAGCGGCA
GGGCGGACAAGTGGTATGACATTGCCTTCTGCGTCCGGTCGCTCAGGGAGGATATCGGGGAAGAACAGTA
TGTCGAGCTATTTTTTGACTTACTGGGGATCAAGCCTGATTGGGAGAAAATAAAATATTATATTTTACTG
GATGAATTGTTTTAGCTGTCAGACCAAGTTTACTCATATATACTTTAGATTGATTTAAAACTTCATTTTT
AATTTAAAAGGATCTAGGTGAAGATCCTTTTTGATAATCTCATGACCAAAATCCCTTAACGTGAGTTTTC
GTTCCACTGAGCGTCAGACCCCGTAGAAAAGATCAAAGGATCTTCTTGAGATCCTTTTTTTCTGCGCGTA
ATCTGCTGCTTGCAAACAAAAAAACCACCGCTACCAGCGGTGGTTTGTTTGCCGGATCAAGAGCTACCAA
CTCTTTTTCCGAAGGTAACTGGCTTCAGCAGAGCGCAGATACCAAATACTGTTCTTCTAGTGTAGCCGTA
GTTAGGCCACCACTTCAAGAACTCTGTAGCACCGCCTACATACCTCGCTCTGCTAATCCTGTTACCAGTG
GCTGCTGCCAGTGGCGATAAGTCGTGTCTTACCGGGTTGGACTCAAGACGATAGTTACCGGATAAGGCGC
AGCGGTCGGGCTGAACGGGGGGTTCGTGCACACAGCCCAGCTTGGAGCGAACGACCTACACCGAACTGAG
ATACCTACAGCGTGAGCTATGAGAAAGCGCCACGCTTCCCGAAGGGAGAAAGGCGGACAGGTATCCGGTA
AGCGGCAGGGTCGGAACAGGAGAGCGCACGAGGGAGCTTCCAGGGGGAAACGCCTGGTATCTTTATAGTC
CTGTCGGGTTTCGCCACCTCTGACTTGAGCGTCGATTTTTGTGATGCTCGTCAGGGGGGCGGAGCCTATG
GAAAAACGCCAGCAACGCGGCCTTTTTACGGTTCCTGGCAGATCCTAGATGTGGCGCAACGATGCCGGCG
ACAAGCAGGAGCGCACCGACTTCTTCCGCATCAAGTGTTTTGGCTCTCAGGCCGAGGCCCACGGCAAGTA
TTTGGGCAAGGGGTCGCTGGTATTCGTGCAGGGCAAGATTCGGAATACCAAGTACGAGAAGGACGGCCAG
ACGGTCTACGGGACCGACTTCATTGCCGATAAGGTGGATTATCTGGACACCAAGGCACCAGGCGGGTCAA
ATCAGGAATAAGGGCACATTGCCCCGGCGTGAGTCGGGGCAATCCCGCAAGGAGGGTGAATGAATCGGAC
GTTTGACCGGAAGGCATACAGGCAAGAACTGATCGACGCGGGGTTTTCCGCCGAGGATGCCGAAACCATC
GCAAGCCGCACCGTCATGCGTGCGCCCCGCGAAACCTTCCAGTCCGTCGGCTCGATGGTCCAGCAAGCTA
CGGCCAAGATCGAGCGCGACAGCGTGCAACTGGCTCCCCCTGCCCTGCCCGCGCCATCGGCCGCCGTGGA
GCGTTCGCGTCGTCTTGAACAGGAGGCGGCAGGTTTGGCGAAGTCGATGACCATCGACACGCGAGGAACT
ATGACGACCAAGAAGCGAAAAACCGCCGGCGAGGACCTGGCAAAACAGGTCAGCGAGGCCAAGCAGGCCG
CGTTGCTGAAACACACGAAGCAGCAGATCAAGGAAATGCAGCTTTCCTTGTTCGATATTGCGCCGTGGCC
GGACACGATGCGAGCGATGCCAAACGACACGGCCCGCTCTGCCCTGTTCACCACGCGCAACAAGAAAATC
CCGCGCGAGGCGCTGCAAAACAAGGTCATTTTCCACGTCAACAAGGACGTGAAGATCACCTACACCGGCG
TCGAGCTGCGGGCCGACGATGACGAACTGGTGTGGCAGCAGGTGTTGGAGTACGCGAAGCGCACCCCTAT
CGGCGAGCCGATCACCTTCACGTTCTACGAGCTTTGCCAGGACCTGGGCTGGTCGATCAATGGCCGGTAT
TACACGAAGGCCGAGGAATGCCTGTCGCGCCTACAGGCGACGGCGATGGGCTTCACGTCCGACCGCGTTG
GGCACCTGGAATCGGTGTCGCTGCTGCACCGCTTCCGCGTCCTGGACCGTGGCAAGAAAACGTCCCGTTG
CCAGGTCCTGATCGACGAGGAAATCGTCGTGCTGTTTGCTGGCGACCACTACACGAAATTCATATGGGAG
AAGTACCGCAAGCTGTCGCCGACGGCCCGACGGATGTTCGACTATTTCAGCTCGCACCGGGAGCCGTACC
CGCTCAAGCTGGAAACCTTCCGCCTCATGTGCGGATCGGATTCCACCCGCGTGAAGAAGTGGCGCGAGCA
GGTCGGCGAAGCCTGCGAAGAGTTGCGAGGCAGCGGCCTGGTGGAACACGCCTGGGTCAATGATGACCTG
GTGCATTGCAAACGCTAGGGCCTTGTGGGGTCAGTTCCGGCTGGGGGTTCAGCAGCCCCTGCTCGGATCT
GTTGGACCGGACAGTAGTCATGGTTGATGGGCTGCCTGTATCGAGTGGTGATTTTGTGCCGAGCTGCCGG
TCGGGGAGCTGTTGGCTGGCTGGTGGCAGGATATATTGTGGTGTAAACAAATTGACGCTTAGACAACTTA
ATAACACATTGCGGACGTTTTTAATGTACTGGGGTTGAACACTCT
Features (pLannotate 1.2.2; 23 found; start..end, strand, type, name):
    824..845     +  misc_feature   TMV Ω (fragment): translational enhancer from the tobacco mosaic virus 5'-leader sequence (Gallie et al., 1988)
    879..1586    +  terminator     OCS terminator: octopine synthase terminator
   1621..1655    +  misc_feature   TMV Ω (fragment): translational enhancer from the tobacco mosaic virus 5'-leader sequence (Gallie et al., 1988)
   1687..1875    +  intron         IV2 intron: modified second intron of the potato ST-LS1 gene (Vancanneyt et al., 1990)
   1873..2778    +  CDS            LUCI_RENRE: Experimental evidence at protein level: Swiss-Prot protein existence level 1. Upon binding the substrate, the enzyme catalyzes an oxygenation, producing a very short-lived hydroperoxide that cyclizes into a dioxetanone structure, which collapses, releasing a CO(2) molecule. The spontaneous breakdown of the dioxetanone releases the energy (about 50 kcal/mole) that is necessary to generate the excited state of the coelenteramide product, which is the singlet form of the monoanion. In vivo the product undergoes the process of nonradiative energy transfer to an accessory protein, a green fluoresce
   2785..2859    +  CDS            DREB2A (fragment): DRE2A_ARATH - Also known as ERF045. Experimental evidence at protein level: Swiss-Prot protein existence level 1. Transcriptional activator that binds specifically to the DNA sequence 5'-[AG]CCGAC-3'. Binding to the C-repeat/DRE element mediates high salinity- and dehydration-inducible transcription. From Arabidopsis thaliana (Mouse-ear cress).
   2903..3077    +  polyA_signal   CaMV poly(A) signal: cauliflower mosaic virus polyadenylation signal
   3465..5114    +  CDS            LUCI_PHOPY: Experimental evidence at protein level: Swiss-Prot protein existence level 1. Produces green light with a wavelength of 562 nm. From Photinus pyralis (Common eastern firefly) (Lampyris pyralis).
   5137..5337    +  terminator     gene 7 terminator: transcription terminator for octopine-type Ti plasmid gene 7
   5353..5395    +  CDS            lacI (fragment): lac repressor; lacI; The lac repressor binds to the lac operator to inhibit transcription in E. coli. This inhibition can be relieved by adding lactose or isopropyl-β-D-thiogalactopyranoside (IPTG).
   5408..5429    +  protein_bind   CAP binding site: CAP binding activates transcription in the presence of cAMP. E. coli catabolite activator protein
   5444..5474    +  promoter       lac promoter: promoter for the E. coli lac operon
   5482..5498    +  protein_bind   lac operator: The lac repressor binds to the lac operator to inhibit transcription in E. coli. This inhibition can be relieved by adding lactose or isopropyl-β-D-thiogalactopyranoside (IPTG). lac repressor encoded by lacI
   5535..5591    -  misc_feature   MCS: pUC18/19 multiple cloning site
   5588..5745    +  CDS            lacZα (fragment): LacZα fragment of β-galactosidase; lacZ fragment
   5751..5850    -  misc_feature   bom (fragment): basis of mobility region from pBR322
   5973..5997    +  misc_feature   RB T-DNA repeat: right border repeat from nopaline C58 T-DNA
   6094..6725    +  rep_origin     oriV: incP origin of replication
   6816..6920    +  promoter       AmpR promoter: bla
   6921..7715    +  CDS            KanR: aminoglycoside phosphotransferase; aphA-3; confers resistance to kanamycin
   7886..8474    +  rep_origin     ori: high-copy-number ColE1/pMB1/pBR322/pUC origin of replication
   8810..9955    +  CDS            trfA: TRFA_ECOLX - Experimental evidence at protein level: Swiss-Prot protein existence level 1. Also involved in plasmid copy number control, promoting intermolecular coupling of protein bound iterons at oriV, which inhibits replication initiation. From Escherichia coli.
  10104..10128   +  misc_feature   LB T-DNA repeat: left border repeat from nopaline C58 T-DNA
