[The description below was written by a language model from this plasmid's Addgene catalogue record and pLannotate feature annotations shown in this document.]
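Description:
LLP670_L2_pV01_0I_SloxM1-OCS-Rluc_lacZ is a Level 2 modular-cloning binary vector for plant expression, built on the pAGM4673 backbone. The backbone carries nopaline-type left and right T-DNA border repeats, which allow Agrobacterium-mediated delivery of the region between them. It also has the broad-host-range incP oriV with its trfA replication gene, a ColE1/pUC-type origin for E. coli, and a kanamycin resistance gene for bacterial selection. A lac promoter/operator with a lacZα fragment and pUC-style polylinker sits just inside the right border. It is presumably the blue/white screening cassette that serves as the acceptor position for adding further modules, as the "lacZ" in the name suggests.

The payload is a recombinase-responsive dual-luciferase reporter. According to the record, an Act2 promoter is separated from a Renilla luciferase coding sequence by an octopine synthase (OCS) terminator flanked by SloxM1 recombination sites. Neither the promoter nor the SloxM1 sites were picked up in the automated feature table. TMV Ω translational enhancer fragments lie on both sides of the terminator. The Rluc reading frame is preceded by the potato ST-LS1 IV2 intron, which restricts expression to eukaryotic cells, and ends at a CaMV polyadenylation signal. The C-terminal PEST degradation tag listed in the record appears to correspond to the short fragment annotated as DREB2A-derived.

With the terminator in place, transcription stops before Rluc, giving the "off" state. Excision of the terminator by the alternative SCre recombinase would switch Rluc on. A second unit, firefly luciferase under a TCTP1 promoter (per the depositor comments) with a gene 7 terminator, most likely provides a constitutive normalisation signal. The plasmid serves as the uninduced reference when testing this recombinase in synthetic plant memory circuits.
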