Addgene plasmid #192422: LLP670_L2_pV01_0I_SloxM1-OCS-Rluc_lacZ
Purpose: To act as the off state for testing of the alt SCre recombinase.
Depositing lab: Ryan Lister. Depositing organization: University of Western Australia. Publication: Synthetic memory circuits for stable cell reprogramming in plants. Lloyd JPB, Ly F, Gong P, Pflueger J, Swain T, Pflueger C, Fourie E, Khan MA, Kidd BN, Lister R. Nat Biotechnol. 2022 Jul 4. pii: 10.1038/s41587-022-01383-2. doi: 10.1038/s41587-022-01383-2. PubMed 35788565.
Backbone
  Vector backbone: pAGM4673
  Backbone manufacturer: Sylvestre Marillonnet
  Vector type: Plant Expression, Synthetic Biology
Growth in bacteria
  Bacterial resistance: Kanamycin, 50 μg/mL
  Growth temperature: 30°C
  Growth strain: DH5alpha
  Copy number: Unknown
Gene/Insert
  Gene/Insert name: Act2::SloxM1-OCS-SloxM1::Rluc
  Species: Renilla reniformis
  Tag / fusion protein: PEST (C terminal on insert)
  Cloning method: Restriction Enzyme; 5′ cloning site unknown (unknown if destroyed)
Terms and licenses: Academic/Nonprofit Terms; Industry Terms: Not Available to Industry
Depositor comments: Other genes: TCTP1::Fluc
How to cite: LLP670_L2_pV01_0I_SloxM1-OCS-Rluc_lacZ was a gift from Ryan Lister (Addgene plasmid # 192422 ; http://n2t.net/addgene:192422 ; RRID:Addgene_192422)
